>Addgene plasmid #22415 | pBS-Notch5#29 | addgene partial sequence | sequence record 28640 | 22415 with M13-forward20
TGGGCGATTGGGTACCGGGCCCCCCCTCGAGGTCGACGGTATCGATAAGCTTGATATCGAATTCGGCGGC
CGCGGATCCTGATGGTTGGCATGTTGATTGCCCGCCGCAAGCGTGAACACAGCACACTCTGGTTCCCTGA
GGGCTTCTTCCTCAAAAAGGAAACAAGCAGTAACAAGAACCGCAGAGAACCTGTGGGCCAAGATTCACTG
GGCATGAAACACATGCCAAAGACAGTGGAAGAGTCTCTTCTGGCTGATCACAGTGACCAGTGGATAGATA
CAGACTGCCCAGAGGCTAAGCGACTTAAGGTGGAAGAGCCAAGCATTCTGTCAGATGGTGAGGATGCAGT
TGACAGCAGACAGTGGACACAGCATCACTTGGCAGCAGCAGATATCCGCATGCCACCTTCCATGGCACTT
ACACCACCACAAGGAGAGTTTGACAGTGACTGCATGGATGTTAATGTCAGAGGCCCTGATGGCTTCACAC
CTCTGATGCTGGCATCTTTCTGTGGAGGAGGGCTTGAGCCAGAGGTGACCGAAGATGATGACTCAGATGA
ATCCTCAGCCAACATCATATCTGACCTCATTTACCAGGGAGCATCACTTGCAGCTCAAACTGACCGCACT
GGAGAGACTGCTCTGCACCTGGCTGCACGCTATGCCCGGGCAGATGCAGCTAAAAGACTCCTGGATGCTG
GGGCTGATGCAATGCACAGGATAC
