[The description below was written by a language model from this plasmid's Addgene catalogue record.]
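Description:
pBS-Notch5#29 is a riboprobe template plasmid built on the pBluescript cloning backbone and carrying a zebrafish (Danio rerio) Notch5 sequence inserted by restriction enzyme cloning. It is propagated in E. coli under ampicillin selection; the record lists the copy number as unknown, although pBluescript-family phagemids generally carry a high-copy ColE1-type origin together with an f1 origin. No feature table accompanies the entry, so the exact extent of the Notch5 insert (full-length cDNA or a fragment), its size, its orientation and the restriction sites used for cloning are not stated.

The classification as a riboprobe vector indicates that the plasmid serves as a template for in vitro transcription rather than for protein expression. pBluescript vectors typically flank the multiple cloning site with opposing bacteriophage T3 and T7 RNA polymerase promoters, so that linearising the plasmid on one side of the insert and transcribing from the opposite promoter yields labelled antisense RNA for detecting the endogenous transcript, or sense RNA as a negative control. Which promoter gives the antisense strand for this clone is not recorded and would need to be established from the insert orientation. The associated work concerns the requirement for Notch signalling in arterial-venous differentiation during embryonic vascular development, which is consistent with use of this construct to generate probes for whole-mount in situ hybridisation that map Notch5 expression in zebrafish embryos, for example in developing blood vessels.
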