Addgene plasmid #22415: pBS-Notch5#29
Depositing lab: Nathan Lawson. Depositing organization: University of Massachusetts, Worcester. Publication: Notch signaling is required for arterial-venous differentiation during embryonic vascular development. Lawson ND, Scheer N, Pham VN, Kim CH, Chitnis AB, Campos-Ortega JA, Weinstein BM. Development. 2001 Oct . 128(19):3675-83. PubMed 11585794.
Backbone
  Vector backbone: pBluescript
  Vector type: riboprobe
Growth in bacteria
  Bacterial resistance: Ampicillin, 100 μg/mL
  Growth temperature: 37°C
  Growth strain: DH5alpha
  Copy number: Unknown
Gene/Insert
  Gene/Insert name: Notch5 (alt name: Notch5)
  Species: D. rerio (zebrafish)
  Cloning method: Restriction Enzyme
  Sequencing primers: 5′ N/A
Terms and licenses: Academic/Nonprofit Terms; Industry Terms: Not Available to Industry
How to cite: pBS-Notch5#29 was a gift from Nathan Lawson (Addgene plasmid # 22415 ; http://n2t.net/addgene:22415 ; RRID:Addgene_22415)
